Addgene plasmid #30485: pcDNA-HDAC4-FLAG
Depositing lab: Tso-Pang Yao. Depositing organization: Duke University.
Backbone
  Vector backbone: pcDNA3
  Backbone manufacturer: Invitrogen
  Backbone size w/o insert (bp): 5400
  Vector type: Mammalian Expression
Growth in bacteria
  Bacterial resistance: Ampicillin, 100 μg/mL
  Growth temperature: 37°C
  Growth strain: DH5alpha
  Copy number: High Copy
Gene/Insert
  Gene/Insert name: HDAC4
  Species: H. sapiens (human)
  Entrez Gene: HDAC4 (a.k.a. AHO3, BDMR, HA6116, HD4, HDAC-4, HDAC-A, HDACA, NEDCHF, NEDCHID)
  Tag / fusion protein: FLAG (C terminal on insert)
  Cloning method: Restriction Enzyme
  Sequencing primers: 5′ T7; 3′ SP6
Terms and licenses: Academic/Nonprofit Terms; Industry Terms: Not Available to Industry
How to cite: pcDNA-HDAC4-FLAG was a gift from Tso-Pang Yao (Addgene plasmid # 30485 ; http://n2t.net/addgene:30485 ; RRID:Addgene_30485)
