[The description below was written by a language model from this plasmid's Addgene catalogue record and pLannotate feature annotations shown in this document.]
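Description:
pcDNA-HDAC4-FLAG is a mammalian expression plasmid built on the pcDNA3 backbone that carries the human histone deacetylase 4 (HDAC4) coding sequence with a FLAG epitope at its C terminus. The sequenced record is about 9.4 kb. In bacteria it is maintained as a high-copy plasmid through a ColE1/pUC-type origin and selected with ampicillin via the β-lactamase gene and its native promoter. An f1 origin is also present, which permits single-stranded DNA production. Short lac promoter/operator and lacI fragments are carried over from the backbone and have no evident role here.

Expression of HDAC4 is driven by the human cytomegalovirus immediate-early enhancer and promoter. The feature table also annotates a rabbit β-globin intron between the promoter and the open reading frame. This element is not part of standard pcDNA3 and typically improves mRNA processing and expression. Transcripts are terminated by the bovine growth hormone polyadenylation signal. T7 and SP6 promoters flank the insert, serving as sequencing primer sites and allowing in vitro transcription. The FLAG tag is listed in the catalogue fields but is not separately annotated in the feature table; it presumably lies in the short interval after the annotated HDAC4 CDS. A second cassette, with the SV40 early promoter driving the neomycin phosphotransferase gene followed by the SV40 poly(A) signal, allows G418 selection of stably transfected cells.

The construct suits transient or stable overexpression of epitope-tagged HDAC4 in mammalian cells. Anti-FLAG antibodies can then be used for detection, localisation or immunoprecipitation in studies of this class IIa deacetylase, which acts in transcriptional repression and interacts with MEF2 factors.
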