Features (pLannotate 1.2.2; 22 found; start..end, strand, type, name):
     16..68      -  misc_feature   bom (fragment): basis of mobility region from pBR322
    223..602     +  enhancer       CMV enhancer: human cytomegalovirus immediate early enhancer
    603..806     +  promoter       CMV promoter: human cytomegalovirus (CMV) immediate early promoter
    802..835     +  LTR            5' LTR (truncated) (fragment): truncated 5' long terminal repeat (LTR) from HIV-1
    851..869     +  promoter       T7 promoter: promoter for bacteriophage T7 RNA polymerase
    906..1478    +  intron         β-globin intron: intron from rabbit β-globin gene
   1596..4847    +  CDS            HDAC4: HDAC4_HUMAN - Also known as KIAA0288. Experimental evidence at protein level: Swiss-Prot protein existence level 1. Responsible for the deacetylation of lysine residues on the N-terminal part of the core histones (H2A, H2B, H3 and H4). Histone deacetylation gives a tag for epigenetic repression and plays an important role in transcriptional regulation, cell cycle progression and developmental events. Histone deacetylases act via the formation of large multiprotein complexes. Involved in muscle maturation via its interaction with the myocyte enhancer factors such as MEF2A, MEF2C and MEF2D. Invo
   4901..4919    -  promoter       SP6 promoter: promoter for bacteriophage SP6 RNA polymerase
   4945..5169    +  polyA_signal   bGH poly(A) signal: bovine growth hormone polyadenylation signal
   5173..5194    +  promoter       SV40 promoter (fragment): SV40 enhancer and early promoter
   5215..5643    +  rep_origin     f1 ori (sequence partly withheld): f1 bacteriophage origin of replication; arrow indicates direction of (+) strand synthesis
   5657..5986    +  promoter       SV40 promoter: SV40 enhancer and early promoter
   6053..6844    +  CDS            neo: KKA2_KLEPN - Also known as kan, nptII. Experimental evidence at protein level: Swiss-Prot protein existence level 1. Resistance to kanamycin, neomycin, paromomycin, ribostamycin, butirosin and gentamicin B. From Klebsiella pneumoniae.
   6868..7026    +  CDS            ble (fragment): BLE_KLEPN - Experimental evidence at protein level: Swiss-Prot protein existence level 1. Binding protein with a strong affinity to the bleomycin family of antibiotics. Binds to CL990; an antimitotic-antibiotic compound. From Klebsiella pneumoniae.
   7021..7142    +  polyA_signal   SV40 poly(A) signal: SV40 polyadenylation signal
   7215..7231    -  protein_bind   lac operator: The lac repressor binds to the lac operator to inhibit transcription in E. coli. This inhibition can be relieved by adding lactose or isopropyl-β-D-thiogalactopyranoside (IPTG). lac repressor encoded by lacI
   7239..7269    -  promoter       lac promoter: promoter for the E. coli lac operon
   7284..7305    -  protein_bind   CAP binding site: CAP binding activates transcription in the presence of cAMP. E. coli catabolite activator protein
   7318..7410    -  CDS            lacI (fragment): lac repressor; lacI; The lac repressor binds to the lac operator to inhibit transcription in E. coli. This inhibition can be relieved by adding lactose or isopropyl-β-D-thiogalactopyranoside (IPTG).
   7593..8181    -  rep_origin     ori: high-copy-number ColE1/pMB1/pBR322/pUC origin of replication
   8352..9212    -  CDS            AmpR: β-lactamase; bla; confers resistance to ampicillin, carbenicillin, and related antibiotics
   9213..9317    -  promoter       AmpR promoter: bla
>Addgene plasmid #30485 | pcDNA-HDAC4-FLAG | addgene full sequence | sequence record 239329 | Addgene NGS Result
GATCTCCCGATCCCCTATGGTGCACTCTCAGTACAATCTGCTCTGATGCCGCATAGTTAAGCCAGTATCT
GCTCCCTGCTTGTGTGTTGGAGGTCGCTGAGTAGTGCGCGAGCAAAATTTAAGCTACAACAAGGCAAGGC
TTGACCGACAATTGCATGAAGAATCTGCTTAGGGTTAGGCGTTTTGCGCTGCTTCGCGATGTACGGGCCA
GATATACGCGTTGACATTGATTATTGACTAGTTATTAATAGTAATCAATTACGGGGTCATTAGTTCATAG
CCCATATATGGAGTTCCGCGTTACATAACTTACGGTAAATGGCCCGCCTGGCTGACCGCCCAACGACCCC
CGCCCATTGACGTCAATAATGACGTATGTTCCCATAGTAACGCCAATAGGGACTTTCCATTGACGTCAAT
GGGTGGAGTATTTACGGTAAACTGCCCACTTGGCAGTACATCAAGTGTATCATATGCCAAGTACGCCCCC
TATTGACGTCAATGACGGTAAATGGCCCGCCTGGCATTATGCCCAGTACATGACCTTATGGGACTTTCCT
ACTTGGCAGTACATCTACGTATTAGTCATCGCTATTACCATGGTGATGCGGTTTTGGCAGTACATCAATG
GGCGTGGATAGCGGTTTGACTCACGGGGATTTCCAAGTCTCCACCCCATTGACGTCAATGGGAGTTTGTT
TTGGCACCAAAATCAACGGGACTTTCCAAAATGTCGTAACAACTCCGCCCCATTGACGCAAATGGGCGGT
AGGCGTGTACGGTGGGAGGTCTATATAAGCAGAGCTCTCTGGCTAACTAGAGAACCCACTGCTTACTGGC
TTATCGAAATTAATACGACTCACTATAGGGAGACCCAAGCTAGAGTCGATCCTGAGAACTTCAGGGTGAG
TTTGGGGACCCTTGATTGTTCTTTCTTTTTCGCTATTGTAAAATTCATGTTATATGGAGGGGGCAAAGTT
TTCAGGGTGTTGTTTAGAATGGGAAGATGTCCCTTGTATCACCATGGACCCTCATGATAATTTTGTTTCT
TTCACTTTCTACTCTGTTGACAACCATTGTCTCCTCTTATTTTCTTTTCATTTTCTGTAACTTTTTCGTT
AAACTTTAGCTTGCATTTGTAACGAATTTTTAAATTCACTTTTGTTTATTTGTCAGATTGTAAGTACTTT
CTCTAATCACTTTTTTTTCAAGGCAATCAGGGTATATTATATTGTACTTCAGCACAGTTTTAGAGAACAA
TTGTTATAATTAAATGATAAGGTAGAATATTTCTGCATATAAATTCTGGCTGGCGTGGAAATATTCTTAT
TGGTAGAAACAACTACATCCTGGTCATCATCCTGCCTTTCTCTTTATGGTTACAATGATATACACTGTTT
GAGATGAGGATAAAATACTCTGAGTCCAAACCGGGCCCCTCTGCTAACCATGTTCATGCCTTCTTCTTTT
TCCTACAGCTCCTGGGCAACGTGCTGGTTTGTGCTGTCGACCCCAAGCTTGGCCCGGGCGGATCCACTAG
TAACGGCCGCCAGTGTGCTGGAATTCTGCAGATATCCATCACACTGGCGGCCGCCATGAGCTCCCAAAGC
CATCCAGATGGACTTTCTGGCCGAGACCAGCCAGTGGAGCTGCTGAATCCTGCCCGCGTGAACCACATGC
CCAGCACGGTGGATGTGGCCACGGCGCTGCCTCTGCAAGTGGCCCCCTCGGCAGTGCCCATGGACCTGCG
CCTGGACCACCAGTTCTCACTGCCTGTGGCAGAGCCGGCCCTGCGGGAGCAGCAGCTGCAGCAGGAGCTC
CTGGCGCTCAAGCAGAAGCAGCAGATCCAGAGGCAGATCCTCATCGCTGAGTTCCAGAGGCAGCACGAGC
AGCTCTCCCGGCAGCACGAGGCGCAGCTCCACGAGCACATCAAGCAACAACAGGAGATGCTGGCCATGAA
GCACCAGCAGGAGCTGCTGGAACACCAGCGGAAGCTGGAGAGGCACCGCCAGGAGCAGGAGCTGGAGAAG
CAGCACCGGGAGCAGAAGCTGCAGCAGCTCAAGAACAAGGAGAAGGGCAAAGAGAGTGCCGTGGCCAGCA
CAGAAGTGAAGATGAAGTTACAAGAATTTGTCCTCAATAAAAAGAAGGCGCTGGCCCACCGGAATCTGAA
CCACTGCATTTCCAGCGACCCTCGCTACTGGTACGGGAAAACGCAGCACAGTTCCCTTGACCAGAGTTCT
CCACCCCAGAGCGGAGTGTCGACCTCCTATAACCACCCGGTCCTGGGAATGTACGACGCCAAAGATGACT
TCCCTCTTAGGAAAACAGCTTCTGAACCGAATCTGAAATTACGGTCCAGGCTAAAGCAGAAAGTGGCCGA
AAGACGGAGCAGCCCCCTGTTACGCAGGAAAGACGGGCCAGTGGTCACTGCTCTAAAAAAGCGTCCGTTG
GATGTCACAGACTCCGCGTGCAGCAGCGCCCCAGGCTCCGGACCCAGCTCACCCAACAACAGCTCCGGGA
GCGTCAGCGCGGAGAACGGTATCGCGCCCGCCGTCCCCAGCATCCCGGCGGAGACGAGTTTGGCGCACAG
ACTTGTGGCACGAGAAGGCTCGGCCGCTCCACTTCCCCTCTACACATCGCCATCCTTGCCCAACATCACG
CTGGGCCTGCCTGCCACCGGCCCCTCTGCGGGCACGGCGGGCCAGCAGGACACCGAGAGACTCACCCTTC
CCGCCCTCCAGCAGAGGCTCTCCCTTTTCCCCGGCACCCACCTCACTCCCTACCTGAGCACCTCGCCCTT
GGAGCGGGACGGAGGGGCAGCGCACAGCCCTCTTCTGCAGCACATGGTCTTACTGGAGCAGCCACCGGCA
CAAGCACCCCTCGTCACAGGCCTGGGAGCACTGCCCCTCCACGCACAGTCCTTGGTTGGTGCAGACCGGG
TGTCCCCCTCCATCCACAAGCTGCGGCAGCACCGCCCACTGGGGCGGACCCAGTCGGCCCCGCTGCCCCA
GAACGCCCAGGCTCTGCAGCACCTGGTCATCCAGCAGCAGCATCAGCAGTTTCTGGAGAAACACAAGCAG
CAGTTCCAGCAGCAGCAACTGCAGATGAACAAGATCATCCCCAAGCCAAGCGAGCCAGCCCGGCAGCCGG
AGAGCCACCCGGAGGAGACGGAGGAGGAGCTCCGTGAGCACCAGGCTCTGCTGGACGAGCCCTACCTGGA
CCGGCTGCCGGGGCAGAAGGAGGCGCACGCACAGGCCGGCGTGCAGGTGAAGCAGGAGCCCATTGAGAGC
GATGAGGAAGAGGCAGAGCCCCCACGGGAGGTGGAGCCGGGCCAGCGCCAGCCCAGTGAGCAGGAGCTGC
TCTTCAGACAGCAAGCCCTCCTGCTGGAGCAGCAGCGGATCCACCAGCTGAGGAACTACCAGGCGTCCAT
GGAGGCCGCCGGCATCCCCGTGTCCTTCGGCGGCCACAGGCCTCTGTCCCGGGCGCAGTCCTCACCCGCG
TCTGCCACCTTCCCCGTGTCTGTGCAGGAGCCCCCCACCAAGCCGAGGTTCACGACAGGCCTCGTGTATG
ACACGCTGATGCTGAAGCACCAGTGCACCTGCGGGAGTAGCAGCAGCCACCCCGAGCACGCCGGGAGGAT
CCAGAGCATCTGGTCCCGCCTGCAGGAGACGGGCCTCCGGGGCAAATGCGAGTGCATCCGCGGACGCAAG
GCCACCCTGGAGGAGCTACAGACGGTGCACTCGGAAGCCCACACCCTCCTGTATGGCACGAACCCCCTCA
ACCGGCAGAAACTGGACAGTAAGAAACTTCTAGGCTCGCTCGCCTCCGTGTTCGTCCGGCTCCCTTGCGG
TGGTGTTGGGGTGGACAGTGACACCATATGGAACGAGGTGCACTCGGCGGGGGCAGCCCGCCTGGCTGTG
GGCTGCGTGGTAGAGCTGGTCTTCAAGGTGGCCACAGGGGAGCTGAAGAATGGCTTTGCTGTGGTCCGCC
CCCCTGGACACCATGCGGAGGAGAGCACGCCCATGGGCTTTTGCTACTTCAACTCCGTGGCCGTGGCAGC
CAAGCTTCTGCAGCAGAGGTTGAGCGTGAGCAAGATCCTCATCGTGGACTGGGACGTGCACCATGGAAAC
GGGACCCAGCAGGCTTTCTACAGCGACCCTAGCGTCCTGTACATGTCCCTCCACCGCTACGACGATGGGA
ACTTCTTCCCAGGCAGCGGGGCTCCTGATGAGGTGGGCACAGGGCCCGGCGTGGGTTTCAACGTCAACAT
GGCTTTCACCGGCGGCCTGGACCCCCCCATGGGAGACGCTGAGTACTTGGCGGCCTTCAGAACGGTGGTC
ATGCCGATCGCCAGCGAGTTTGCCCCGGATGTGGTGCTGGTGTCATCAGGCTTCGATGCCGTGGAGGGCC
ACCCCACCCCTCTTGGGGGCTACAACCTCTCCGCCAGATGCTTCGGGTACCTGACGAAGCAGCTGATGGG
CCTGGCTGGCGGCCGGATTGTCCTGGCCCTCGAGGGAGGCCACGACCTGACCGCCATTTGCGACGCCTCG
GAAGCATGTGTTTCTGCCTTGCTGGGAAACGAGCTTGATCCTCTCCCAGAAAAGGTTTTACAGCAAAGAC
CCAATGCAAACGCTGTCCGTTCCATGGAGAAAGTCATGGAGATCCACAGCAAGTACTGGCGCTGCCTGCA
GCGCACAACCTCCACAGCGGGGCGTTCTCTGATCGAGGCTCAGACTTGCGAGAACGAAGAAGCCGAGACG
GTCACCGCCATGGCCTCGCTGTCCGTGGGCGTGAAGCCCGCCGAAAAGAGACCAGATGAGGAGCCCATGG
AAGAGGAGCCGCCCCTGGGGGATTATAAAGATGATGATGATAAATAAGAATTCGATCTAGAGGGCCCTAT
TCTATAGTGTCACCTAAATGCTAGAGCTCGCTGATCAGCCTCGACTGTGCCTTCTAGTTGCCAGCCATCT
GTTGTTTGCCCCTCCCCCGTGCCTTCCTTGACCCTGGAAGGTGCCACTCCCACTGTCCTTTCCTAATAAA
ATGAGGAAATTGCATCGCATTGTCTGAGTAGGTGTCATTCTATTCTGGGGGGTGGGGTGGGGCAGGACAG
CAAGGGGGAGGATTGGGAAGACAATAGCAGGCATGCTGGGGATGCGGTGGGCTCTATGGCTTCTGAGGCG
GAAAGAACCAGCTGGGGCTCTAGGGGGTATCCCC
[124 nt withheld, positions 5215-5338]
C
[91 nt withheld, positions 5340-5430]
A
[49 nt withheld, positions 5432-5480]
CCTTTGACGTTGGAGTCCACGTTCTTT
[37 nt withheld, positions 5508-5544]
ACCCTATCTCGGTCTATTCTTTTGATTTATAAGGGATTTTGCCGATTTCGGCCTATTGGTTAAAAAATGA
GCTGATTTAACAAAAATTTAACGCGAATTAATTCTGTGGAATGTGTGTCAGTTAGGGTGTGGAAAGTCCC
CAGGCTCCCCAGCAGGCAGAAGTATGCAAAGCATGCATCTCAATTAGTCAGCAACCAGGTGTGGAAAGTC
CCCAGGCTCCCCAGCAGGCAGAAGTATGCAAAGCATGCATCTCAATTAGTCAGCAACCATAGTCCCGCCC
CTAACTCCGCCCATCCCGCCCCTAACTCCGCCCAGTTCCGCCCATTCTCCGCCCCATGGCTGACTAATTT
TTTTTATTTATGCAGAGGCCGAGGCCGCCTCTGCCTCTGAGCTATTCCAGAAGTAGTGAGGAGGCTTTTT
TGGAGGCCTAGGCTTTTGCAAAAAGCTCCCGGGAGCTTGTATATCCATTTTCGGATCTGATCAAGAGACA
GGATGAGGATCGTTTCGCATGATTGAACAAGATGGATTGCACGCAGGTTCTCCGGCCGCTTGGGTGGAGA
GGCTATTCGGCTATGACTGGGCACAACAGACAATCGGCTGCTCTGATGCCGCCGTGTTCCGGCTGTCAGC
GCAGGGGCGCCCGGTTCTTTTTGTCAAGACCGACCTGTCCGGTGCCCTGAATGAACTGCAGGACGAGGCA
GCGCGGCTATCGTGGCTGGCCACGACGGGCGTTCCTTGCGCAGCTGTGCTCGACGTTGTCACTGAAGCGG
GAAGGGACTGGCTGCTATTGGGCGAAGTGCCGGGGCAGGATCTCCTGTCATCTCACCTTGCTCCTGCCGA
GAAAGTATCCATCATGGCTGATGCAATGCGGCGGCTGCATACGCTTGATCCGGCTACCTGCCCATTCGAC
CACCAAGCGAAACATCGCATCGAGCGAGCACGTACTCGGATGGAAGCCGGTCTTGTCGATCAGGATGATC
TGGACGAAGAGCATCAGGGGCTCGCGCCAGCCGAACTGTTCGCCAGGCTCAAGGCGCGCATGCCCGACGG
CGAGGATCTCGTCGTGACCCATGGCGATGCCTGCTTGCCGAATATCATGGTGGAAAATGGCCGCTTTTCT
GGATTCATCGACTGTGGCCGGCTGGGTGTGGCGGACCGCTATCAGGACATAGCGTTGGCTACCCGTGATA
TTGCTGAAGAGCTTGGCGGCGAATGGGCTGACCGCTTCCTCGTGCTTTACGGTATCGCCGCTCCCGATTC
GCAGCGCATCGCCTTCTATCGCCTTCTTGACGAGTTCTTCTGAGCGGGACTCTGGGGTTCGAAATGACCG
ACCAAGCGACGCCCAACCTGCCATCACGAGATTTCGATTCCACCGCCGCCTTCTATGAAAGGTTGGGCTT
CGGAATCGTTTTCCGGGACGCCGGCTGGATGATCCTCCAGCGCGGGGATCTCATGCTGGAGTTCTTCGCC
CACCCCAACTTGTTTATTGCAGCTTATAATGGTTACAAATAAAGCAATAGCATCACAAATTTCACAAATA
AAGCATTTTTTTCACTGCATTCTAGTTGTGGTTTGTCCAAACTCATCAATGTATCTTATCATGTCTGTAT
ACCGTCGACCTCTAGCTAGAGCTTGGCGTAATCATGGTCATAGCTGTTTCCTGTGTGAAATTGTTATCCG
CTCACAATTCCACACAACATACGAGCCGGAAGCATAAAGTGTAAAGCCTGGGGTGCCTAATGAGTGAGCT
AACTCACATTAATTGCGTTGCGCTCACTGCCCGCTTTCCAGTCGGGAAACCTGTCGTGCCAGCTGCATTA
ATGAATCGGCCAACGCGCGGGGAGAGGCGGTTTGCGTATTGGGCGCTCTTCCGCTTCCTCGCTCACTGAC
TCGCTGCGCTCGGTCGTTCGGCTGCGGCGAGCGGTATCAGCTCACTCAAAGGCGGTAATACGGTTATCCA
CAGAATCAGGGGATAACGCAGGAAAGAACATGTGAGCAAAAGGCCAGCAAAAGGCCAGGAACCGTAAAAA
GGCCGCGTTGCTGGCGTTTTTCCATAGGCTCCGCCCCCCTGACGAGCATCACAAAAATCGACGCTCAAGT
CAGAGGTGGCGAAACCCGACAGGACTATAAAGATACCAGGCGTTTCCCCCTGGAAGCTCCCTCGTGCGCT
CTCCTGTTCCGACCCTGCCGCTTACCGGATACCTGTCCGCCTTTCTCCCTTCGGGAAGCGTGGCGCTTTC
TCATAGCTCACGCTGTAGGTATCTCAGTTCGGTGTAGGTCGTTCGCTCCAAGCTGGGCTGTGTGCACGAA
CCCCCCGTTCAGCCCGACCGCTGCGCCTTATCCGGTAACTATCGTCTTGAGTCCAACCCGGTAAGACACG
ACTTATCGCCACTGGCAGCAGCCACTGGTAACAGGATTAGCAGAGCGAGGTATGTAGGCGGTGCTACAGA
GTTCTTGAAGTGGTGGCCTAACTACGGCTACACTAGAAGAACAGTATTTGGTATCTGCGCTCTGCTGAAG
CCAGTTACCTTCGGAAAAAGAGTTGGTAGCTCTTGATCCGGCAAACAAACCACCGCTGGTAGCGGTGGTT
TTTTTGTTTGCAAGCAGCAGATTACGCGCAGAAAAAAAGGATCTCAAGAAGATCCTTTGATCTTTTCTAC
GGGGTCTGACGCTCAGTGGAACGAAAACTCACGTTAAGGGATTTTGGTCATGAGATTATCAAAAAGGATC
TTCACCTAGATCCTTTTAAATTAAAAATGAAGTTTTAAATCAATCTAAAGTATATATGAGTAAACTTGGT
CTGACAGTTACCAATGCTTAATCAGTGAGGCACCTATCTCAGCGATCTGTCTATTTCGTTCATCCATAGT
TGCCTGACTCCCCGTCGTGTAGATAACTACGATACGGGAGGGCTTACCATCTGGCCCCAGTGCTGCAATG
ATACCGCGAGACCCACGCTCACCGGCTCCAGATTTATCAGCAATAAACCAGCCAGCCGGAAGGGCCGAGC
GCAGAAGTGGTCCTGCAACTTTATCCGCCTCCATCCAGTCTATTAATTGTTGCCGGGAAGCTAGAGTAAG
TAGTTCGCCAGTTAATAGTTTGCGCAACGTTGTTGCCATTGCTACAGGCATCGTGGTGTCACGCTCGTCG
TTTGGTATGGCTTCATTCAGCTCCGGTTCCCAACGATCAAGGCGAGTTACATGATCCCCCATGTTGTGCA
AAAAAGCGGTTAGCTCCTTCGGTCCTCCGATCGTTGTCAGAAGTAAGTTGGCCGCAGTGTTATCACTCAT
GGTTATGGCAGCACTGCATAATTCTCTTACTGTCATGCCATCCGTAAGATGCTTTTCTGTGACTGGTGAG
TACTCAACCAAGTCATTCTGAGAATAGTGTATGCGGCGACCGAGTTGCTCTTGCCCGGCGTCAATACGGG
ATAATACCGCGCCACATAGCAGAACTTTAAAAGTGCTCATCATTGGAAAACGTTCTTCGGGGCGAAAACT
CTCAAGGATCTTACCGCTGTTGAGATCCAGTTCGATGTAACCCACTCGTGCACCCAACTGATCTTCAGCA
TCTTTTACTTTCACCAGCGTTTCTGGGTGAGCAAAAACAGGAAGGCAAAATGCCGCAAAAAAGGGAATAA
GGGCGACACGGAAATGTTGAATACTCATACTCTTCCTTTTTCAATATTATTGAAGCATTTATCAGGGTTA
TTGTCTCATGAGCGGATACATATTTGAATGTATTTAGAAAAATAAACAAATAGGGGTTCCGCGCACATTT
CCCCGAAAAGTGCCACCTGACGTCGACGGATCGGGA
