>Addgene plasmid #30485 | pcDNA-HDAC4-FLAG | addgene partial sequence | sequence record 35488 | 30485 with BGH-rev
TGAACTATAGAATAGGGCCCTCTAGATCGAATTCTTATTTATCATCATCATCTTTATAATCCCCCAGGGG
CGGCTCCTCTTCCATGGGCTCCTCATCTGGTCTCTTTTCGGCGGGCTTCACGCCCACGGACAGCGAGGCC
ATGGCGGTGACCGTCTCGGCTTCTTCGTTCTCGCAAGTCTGAGCCTCGATCAGAGAACGCCCCGCTGTGG
AGGTTGTGCGCTGCAGGCAGCGCCAGTACTTGCTGTGGATCTCCATGACTTTCTCCATGGAACGGACAGC
GTTTGCATTGGGTCTTTGCTGTAAAACCTTTTCTGGGAGAGGATCAAGCTCGTTTCCCAGCAAGGCAGAA
ACACATGCTTCCGAGGCGTCGCAAATGGCGGTCAGGTCGTGGCCTCCCTCGAGGGCCAGGACAATCCGGC
CGCCAGCCAGGCCCATCAGCTGCTTCGTCAGGTACCCGAAGCATCTGGCGGAGAGGTTGTAGCCCCCAAG
AGGGGTGGGGTGGCCCTCCACGGCATCGAAGCCTGATGACACCAGCACCACATCCGGGGCAAACTCGCTG
GCGATCGGCATGACCACCGTTCTGAAGGCCGCCAAGTACTCAGCGTCTCCCATGGGGGGGTCCAGGCCGC
CGGTGAAAGCCATGTTGACGTTGAAACCCACGCCGGGCCCTGTGCCCACCTCATCAGGAGCCCCGCTGCC
TGGGAAGAAGTTCCCATCGTCGTAGCGGTGGAGGGACATGTACAGGACGCTAGGGTCGCTGTAGAAAGCC
TGCTGGGTCCCGTTTCCATGGTGCACGTCCCAGTCCACGATGA
